Addgene plasmid #201798: Talin-1 WT
Purpose: Expresses Talin-1 protein in MAC-Tag-C backbone
Depositing lab: Vesa Hytönen. Depositing organization: Tampere University, BioMediTech. Publication: Tensin-2 interactomics reveals interaction with GAPDH and a phosphorylation-mediated regulatory role in glycolysis. Turkki P, Chowdhury I, Ohman T, Azizi L, Varjosalo M, Hytonen VP. Sci Rep. 2024 Aug 27;14(1):19862. doi: 10.1038/s41598-024-65787-7. PubMed 39191795.
Backbone
  Vector backbone: MAC-tag-C
  Backbone manufacturer: Markku Varjosalo (Addgene plasmid # 108077)
  Backbone size w/o insert (bp): 7979
  Vector type: Mammalian Expression, Bacterial Expression
  Selectable markers: Hygromycin
Growth in bacteria
  Bacterial resistance: Ampicillin, 100 μg/mL
  Growth temperature: 37°C
  Growth strain: DH5alpha
  Copy number: Unknown
Gene/Insert
  Gene/Insert name: Talin-1
  Species: M. musculus (mouse)
  GenBank ID: NP_035732.2
  Entrez Gene: Tln1 (a.k.a. Tln)
  Tag / fusion protein: BirA, HA, strepIII (C terminal on backbone)
Terms and licenses: Academic/Nonprofit Terms; Industry Terms: Not Available to Industry
How to cite: Talin-1 WT was a gift from Vesa Hytönen (Addgene plasmid # 201798 ; http://n2t.net/addgene:201798 ; RRID:Addgene_201798)
