[The description below was written by a language model from this plasmid's Addgene catalogue record and pLannotate feature annotations shown in this document.]
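Description:
Talin-1 WT is a mammalian expression plasmid carrying full-length mouse talin-1 (Tln1) in the MAC-tag-C backbone, a Gateway-compatible vector that adds a C-terminal composite tag for interactome studies. The sequenced record is about 14 kb. It is propagated in E. coli through a high-copy ColE1/pUC-type origin with ampicillin resistance (AmpR). For mammalian cells it carries a hygromycin resistance gene.

The Tln1 coding sequence lies between attB1 and attB2 sites, which indicates it was introduced by Gateway recombination. Upstream are the CMV enhancer and promoter, followed by short matches annotated as tet-operator-containing promoter fragments. This pattern suggests a tetracycline-regulatable CMV/TetO arrangement, although the catalogue entry does not state that expression is inducible. Downstream of attB2, the reading frame continues into the backbone-encoded tag, which the record lists as BirA, HA and StrepIII, and it ends at a bGH polyadenylation signal. Only the birA portion was picked up by the automated annotation.

HygR sits directly next to an FRT site, has no complete promoter of its own annotated, and is followed by an SV40 poly(A) signal. That layout is typical of vectors designed for FLP-mediated, single-copy integration into a host cell line carrying a genomic FRT site, where integration activates the marker.

The tag supports two complementary approaches: Strep-based affinity purification of stable complexes, and proximity-dependent biotinylation by the biotin ligase moiety. HA allows detection of the fusion protein. The associated publication is an interactomics study of the adhesion protein tensin-2, so this construct probably served to map or compare talin-1 interaction partners by mass spectrometry. The record itself states only that the plasmid expresses talin-1 in this backbone.
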