Features (pLannotate 1.2.2; 24 found; start..end, strand, type, name):
     89..110     +  protein_bind   CAP binding site: CAP binding activates transcription in the presence of cAMP. E. coli catabolite activator protein
    125..155     +  promoter       lac promoter: promoter for the E. coli lac operon
    159..181     +  protein_bind   lac operator (fragment): The lac repressor binds to the lac operator to inhibit transcription in E. coli. This inhibition can be relieved by adding lactose or isopropyl-β-D-thiogalactopyranoside (IPTG). lac repressor encoded by lacI
    252..373     -  polyA_signal   SV40 poly(A) signal: SV40 polyadenylation signal
    368..493     -  CDS            ble (fragment): BLE_KLEPN - Experimental evidence at protein level: Swiss-Prot protein existence level 1. Binding protein with a strong affinity to the bleomycin family of antibiotics. Binds to CL990; an antimitotic-antibiotic compound. From Klebsiella pneumoniae.
    503..1525    -  CDS            HygR: aminoglycoside phosphotransferase from E. coli; aph(4)-Ia; confers resistance to hygromycin
   1533..1580    -  protein_bind   FRT: FLP-mediated recombination occurs in the 8-bp core sequence TCTAGAAA (Turan and Bode, 2011). FLP recombinase from the Saccharomyces cerevisiae 2μ plasmid
   1585..1818    -  rep_origin     f1 ori (fragment) (sequence partly withheld): f1 bacteriophage origin of replication; arrow indicates direction of (+) strand synthesis
   1839..1860    -  promoter       SV40 promoter (fragment): SV40 enhancer and early promoter
   1864..2088    -  polyA_signal   bGH poly(A) signal: bovine growth hormone polyadenylation signal
   2138..3097    -  CDS            birA: BIRA_ECOLI - Also known as bioR, dhbB. Experimental evidence at protein level: Swiss-Prot protein existence level 1. Acts both as a biotin--[acetyl-CoA-carboxylase] ligase and a biotin-operon repressor. In the presence of ATP, BirA activates biotin to form the BirA-biotinyl-5'-adenylate (BirA-bio-5'-AMP or holoBirA) complex. HoloBirA can either transfer the biotinyl moiety to the biotin carboxyl carrier protein (BCCP) subunit of acetyl-CoA carboxylase, or bind to the biotin operator site and inhibit transcription of the operon. From Escherichia coli (strain K12).
   3285..3309    +  protein_bind   attB2: mutant version of attB; recombination site for the Gateway® BP reaction BP Clonase™
   3311..10933   -  CDS            Tln1: TLN1_MOUSE - Also known as Tln. Experimental evidence at protein level: Swiss-Prot protein existence level 1. Probably involved in connections of major cytoskeletal structures to the plasma membrane. High molecular weight cytoskeletal protein concentrated at regions of cell-substratum contact and, in lymphocytes, at cell-cell contacts. From Mus musculus (Mouse).
  10939..10963   -  protein_bind   attB1: mutant version of attB; recombination site for the Gateway® BP reaction BP Clonase™
  11098..11131   -  promoter       TRE3GV promoter (fragment): 3rd-generation Tet-responsive promoter that can be activated by binding of Tet-On® 3G, optimized for retroviral and lentiviral vectors
  11139..11158   -  promoter       PLtetO-1 promoter (fragment): modified phage lambda PL promoter with tet operator sites (Lutz and Bujard, 1997)
  11160..11179   -  promoter       PLtetO-1 promoter (fragment): modified phage lambda PL promoter with tet operator sites (Lutz and Bujard, 1997)
  11181..11384   -  promoter       CMV promoter: human cytomegalovirus (CMV) immediate early promoter
  11385..11764   -  enhancer       CMV enhancer: human cytomegalovirus immediate early enhancer
  11919..11971   +  misc_feature   bom (fragment): basis of mobility region from pBR322
  12030..12134   +  promoter       AmpR promoter: bla
  12135..12995   +  CDS            AmpR: β-lactamase; bla; confers resistance to ampicillin, carbenicillin, and related antibiotics
  13166..13754   +  rep_origin     ori: high-copy-number ColE1/pMB1/pBR322/pUC origin of replication
  13937..76      +  CDS            lacI (fragment) (across the origin): lac repressor; lacI; The lac repressor binds to the lac operator to inhibit transcription in E. coli. This inhibition can be relieved by adding lactose or isopropyl-β-D-thiogalactopyranoside (IPTG).
>Addgene plasmid #201798 | Talin-1 WT | addgene full sequence | sequence record 406174 | Addgene NGS Result
CGCCTCTCCCCGCGCGTTGGCCGATTCATTAATGCAGCTGGCACGACAGGTTTCCCGACTGGAAAGCGGG
CAGTGAGCGCAACGCAATTAATGTGAGTTAGCTCACTCATTAGGCACCCCAGGCTTTACACTTTATGCTT
CCGGCTCGTATGTTGTGTGGAATTGTGAGCGGATAACAATTTCACACAGGAAACAGCTATGACCATGATT
ACGCCAAGCTCTAGCTAGAGGTCGACGGTATACAGACATGATAAGATACATTGATGAGTTTGGACAAACC
ACAACTAGAATGCAGTGAAAAAAATGCTTTATTTGTGAAATTTGTGATGCTATTGCTTTATTTGTAACCA
TTATAAGCTGCAATAAACAAGTTGGGGTGGGCGAAGAACTCCAGCATGAGATCCCCGCGCTGGAGGATCA
TCCAGCCGGCGTCCCGGAAAACGATTCCGAAGCCCAACCTTTCATAGAAGGCGGCGGTGGAATCGAAATC
TCGTAGTACGTGCTATTCCTTTGCCCTCGGACGAGTGCTGGGGCGTCGGTTTCCACTATCGGCGAGTACT
TCTACACAGCCATCGGTCCAGACGGCCGCGCTTCTGCGGGCGATTTGTGTACGCCCGACAGTCCCGGCTC
CGGATCGGACGATTGCGTCGCATCGACCCTGCGCCCAAGCTGCATCATCGAAATTGCCGTCAACCAAGCT
CTGATAGAGTTGGTCAAGACCAATGCGGAGCATATACGCCCGGAGCCGCGGCGATCCTGCAAGCTCCGGA
TGCCTCCGCTCGAAGTAGCGCGTCTGCTGCTCCATACAAGCCAACCACGGCCTCCAGAAGAAGATGTTGG
CGACCTCGTATTGGGAATCCCCGAACATCGCCTCGCTCCAGTCAATGACCGCTGTTATGCGGCCATTGTC
CGTCAGGACATTGTTGGAGCCGAAATCCGCGTGCACGAGGTGCCGGACTTCGGGGCAGTCCTCGGCCCAA
AGCATCAGCTCATCGAGAGCCTGCGCGACGGACGCACTGACGGTGTCGTCCATCACAGTTTGCCAGTGAT
ACACATGGGGATCAGCAATCGCGCATATGAAATCACGCCATGTAGTGTATTGACCGATTCCTTGCGGTCC
GAATGGGCCGAACCCGCTCGTCTGGCTAAGATCGGCCGCAGCGATCGCATCCATGGCCTCCGCGACCGGC
TGCAGAACAGCGGGCAGTTCGGTTTCAGGCAGGTCTTGCAACGTGACACCCTGTGCACGGCGGGAGATGC
AATAGGTCAGGCTCTCGCTGAATTCCCCAATGTCAAGCACTTCCGGAATCGGGAGCGCGGCCGATGCAAA
GTGCCGATAAACATAACGATCTTTGTAGAAACCATCGGCGCAGCTATTTACCCGCAGGACATATCCACGC
CCTCCTACATCGAAGCTGAAAGCACGAGATTCTTCGCCCTCCGAGAGCTGCATCAGGTCGGAGACGCTGT
CGAACTTTTCGATCAGAAACTTCTCGACAGACGTCGCGGTGAGTTCAGGCTTTTTGGCCAAGGAAGTTCC
TATACTTTCTAGAGAATAGGAACTTCGGAATAGGAACTTCTAGGTACGTGAACCATCACCCT
[91 nt withheld, positions 1603-1693]
G
[124 nt withheld, positions 1695-1818]
GGGGATACCCCCTAGAGCCCCAGCTGGTTCTTTCCGCCTCAGAAGCCATAGAGCCCACCGCATCCCCAGC
ATGCCTGCTATTGTCTTCCCAATCCTCCCCCTTGCTGTCCTGCCCCACCCCACCCCCCAGAATAGAATGA
CACCTACTCAGACAATGCGATGCAATTTCCTCATTTTATTAGGAAAGGACAGTGGGAGTGGCACCTTCCA
GGGTCAAGGAAGGCACGGGGGAGGGGCAAACAACAGATGGCTGGCAACTAGAAGGCACAGTCGAGGCTGA
TCAGCGGGTTTAAACGGGCCCTCTAGACTCGAGTCATCACTTCTCGGCGCTCCGCAGGCTGATCTCGCCG
CCCATCCAGGGCTTGATGATGCCGTCCTGTTCCAGGAGCAGGGCCCCCTGCTTGTCGATGCCCCGGCTGA
TGCCGAAGATCTCTTTGTCGCCGATGATCAGTTTCACGGGCCGGTTGATGAAGTTGTCCAGCTTCTCCCA
TCTGCTCAGGTAGGGGGCCAGGCCTTCCTGCTCGAACAGTTCCAGGGCGGCTCTCAGCTCTCTGATCAGC
ATGGCGGCCAGGGTGTTCCGGTCCAGGTTGATGCCGGCTTCCTGCAGGGTGATCCAGCCCTGGTTGACCA
CGCTCTCTTCCACCCGCCGCATGGCCATGTTGATGCCAGCGCCGATCACGATCTGGGCGGCGTCGCCTGT
TTTGCCGGTCAGTTCCACCAGGATGCCGGCCAGCTTCCGGTCCTGCAGATACAGGTCGTTGGGCCACTTC
ACGCGCACTTTGTCGGCGCCCAGCTTCCGCAGCACCTCGGCCATCACGATGCCGATGACCAGGCTCAGGC
CAATAGCGGCGGCTGGGCCCTGTTCCAGTCTCCAGAACATGCTCAGGTACAGGTTGGCGCCGAAGGGGCT
GAACCACTTTCTGCCCCTGCCGCCTCTGCCGGCCTGCTGGTACTCGGCGATACAGGCGTCGCCGGACTTC
AGCTCGCCGATCCGGTCGAGCAGATACTGGTTGGTGCTGTCGATCACGGGCAGCACGGCCACAGATCCGC
CATCCAGCTGGCCCAGGATCTGCTTGGCGTTCAGCAGCTGGATGGGCTCGGGCAGGCTGTAGCCCTTGCC
GGGCACTGTGAACACGTCCACGCCCCAGTCCCGCAGGGTCTGGATGTGCTTGTTGATGGCGGCTCTGCTC
ATGCCCAGTGTCTCGCCCAGCTGCTCGCCAGAGTGGAACTCGCCGTTGGCCAGCAGGGCGATCAGCTTCA
GGGGCACGGTGTTGTCCTTGGCGTAGTCGGGCACGTCGTAGGGGTAGCTGGCCATGGTGCTGCCCAGCTC
GGTGCCTTTCTCAAACTGAGGGTGGGACCAGCTTCCTCCGCCGCTTCCGCCGCCAGATCCTCCGCCCTTC
TCGAACTGGGGATGGCTCCACCCCACTTTCTTGTACAGGCTGGTGATGTCGGCGGCCTTGATATCAACCA
CTTTGTACAAGAAAGCTGGGTCGTGCTCGTCTCGAAGCTCTGAAGGCAAGAACTTGTACTGCTGCTGCCG
GATCTGGGCGAGCTTTTTCCGAGCCTCTTCCAGCTCTCGTTCCTTCCGAAGCATCTCTTCCTGTGCTGCG
ATAATCTGGGCAATGCCCCCAACCATTTTCTCCTTCACCACCACCGTCTCATTCTCCTGGTCTTCGAAGG
CTGCAGCTTTCTGGGCCGCCTTTACCAGGTTATCTGAGGCCCTCTTCACTGCATTGCCAGCAGCCTGGAG
CCGTTTCATTGCCTCAGAGTCCTGATCTGCTTTGACCTTGCAAGCTACCAGGAGCTGAGCTGTGGAGGCA
GCTACTTGCTTGGCTGAGGAAATGAGTTTCTCCTGGCTAGCATGGCCCTGGACAGCTGCGTTAGCTGCTT
CACACAGATTGTTGGTGGCCGCAGCCACCATACGGGCAGCGGAAATGAGGCCCTGCGACCACTGCCCATC
ATCCAGTGCATTGGCTGGAATGGCGCCCACCTTTCCTTGAGCCACCAGCTCCCTCTGGGCTGCTGACGCA
GCCTTTACCAGTGCACTGGTGGCTGCAGCGATGGACTTGGCAGCTTCTAGGATTTGTTCCTCAAAGTTCA
AGGACTCATCCGCCTCCTTGGGTTTGGCCCTGGGCTTCAGCTGCTCCAGCTTCTTGGCTGCAGCCTCGAT
GGCGGCTGCGGCTCCCAAGAGCTCATTCTCAGCAATGACAGTAGGGTCCTCTGGGTCCACCCACTCTGTT
CCTTTCATGGCTTCAGCAGCCTGGATGAGCTCAGTCACAGAGCCAGCAACCCGCTTTGAGTGTCCAGTTA
GCTGCTGCTTCAGGTCTGGGTTTGGCTTCTGAAGGGTCAGCAGCACGTGGTCCAGCAGTTCCAGGTAACC
ATTGGCACACTCCCGGCCATAGTGCAGGGCTCGGAGCCGTACATCAGGCGCCACTTCTGGGTGGAAAGCT
GCTTCCTTGCAAGCCCGAAGCATGTCCGCAATAGCCCGTCGGCTCAGATTGGCTGTGGCAATGACATCTT
CCTGTCGACAGGAATTGCCAGCAGCAACGGCTTTGGCTGTTGCCATAGTAATACCCTTGGTCATTCGGAT
GAAGTCTTCAGGGGTAGAGGTCTTGGCAGGTGGCTCTGGGGAACAGAAGACCGCCAGTTCCTGACGTATG
TGCTCTGTGGTTGCCTCTAGGGCCCGTGTGCCTTTGGTGGCCTCATCTTCCACAGCCTTCACTGTCTTGA
GCAATGATGTCACATTGGTCACCATCACCTTGGCAGAGTTCTTGAGCTGCCACACTGCAGGGTCATCCCC
AACTTTGCCCGCTGCAGCCTTCGTAGCGCTGATGAGGTCACCCAGGGCCTTGGCTACGTCCTTTACTGCA
TTGATCAGCACCACCTGAGTTTCAGGGTCTTCGGCTCCTAGGCTGGCTGCACCGAGCTTGACCACATCAG
CGAGGCGGGTAATGGTGGCCACGGAGGACTGGGCGGCTTGTGCCAACTTCTCCTGGCTCCCAGCTGCATT
CTGCACTAGGACCTTGGTGTCCTCCACAAGAACCTTTGCTGTCTTTAAGATACCCTCCCGGTGGTCAGCA
AAAGTTTCAGCACCCTCACGGTTAAGTGTGCCAGCAGTAGCGAACATGATGGTGGTGTCGAGGTCAGCAA
TGATACCAGACACAGCACTGGCTGCTGTAATGCAGGCCTGGGTACCACGATTCCCAGCCTGGAGTGCAGC
CAGAACATGGGAGACCTTCTCTGACACTCTGCGGGCACACTCTATGAGCTCCTTCTTGGTGTAGACATCA
CTGGGGCTACACTGCAAGGCACCTGCCTTGGTGACCAGAGCAGAGCAGCCATGGCCCAGCTCCTGTACTC
GGTGTTTGATGTGAGCGCCTATCTCTTCATTTTCAGCAGCCACAGCTGCAGGCTTGGCTTGTGAGGCCAG
TCGGCCATAGTCACTGGTCAGCTGGTTGGCAAGAGGGCCTAGCTCTTCAGGGCTGGTGTTTGACTTGGTT
ACCATCTCCTGAACAGTGACAGCAATGGCCTTGGCTGTCCTCACCATGGTTGTCTGGTAATCTACGAATG
AGCCTTCTGGGTCACCCATAGGTCCTTCATCTAGCTGGTTGATGGCCTGAGTGATAGAGTCCACCATGCC
GCCAACGACTCCTGCAGCACTGGCTGCTTCGTTGAGGGTCGTCGTCAGGTCTTCTACGGCCTCTGTCATC
ATCTGCACAGCCTCCTCCAGGGCTTCCTGGGTGTGTGCTGCTTGCTTGGGGTTACCACCAGCCTCCTTGG
CAGTATATAGCAACTGCAAGGCAGACTCTGCCAACGTTTTAGTCTGGTCCAGAAGTGCCATCTGCTGCGG
GTGGCTCAGGGTCTTAGACGCAGCACCCACTGCAGCCAGGGTGAGTGGTTCAAAGTACTGGGCCATTTGG
GACACCTTGTGTCCCAGCTGGGAGGCTTCAGCCCGAGCAGCGCTGGCCAGCGGCTCAATGAGATGAGAAA
TTTCTTGCACTGCAGTGAGCATCTGGGTGTGCAAAGCCTCTTGAGAGATTCCTTCACGGGGAGCAAGCTG
CTGGCTGACAGCGGCAAGCGAAGCCTGATCTAGGTCCCGCAAGCAGCTGTTCAGAGCCGCAATGGCTGTC
TCACACTCCAGCTGCCCTGGGGCTTTGTCCCTCATGCTTGTAATAAGTTTCTTGATGGAATCTGAGACAG
TCCGAGAGTGGCCAGCTAGCACAGACCAACGTGGGGGGTCTCGGGGATTGACTGCTAACGCCCGAGCTGT
CTGGATGAGCCCTCCAGCACTCTCCAACATTGTCTTAGCAGAGATTACAATGGGCTCCATGGCTGCTCTG
CCCTCAGGGCTGATCTGGGCAGGGACGCTGGAGAACTCAGGGTTGGAGGCAAAGGCACTCAGGTTATCCA
CAGCTTCCAGCAGAGGGGCTGTGGCTGCTCGGCACTGGGCACGGTTCTCTTCTGTGAAGTCCCCATCTAG
TGCCTTGATGGTCTTGACAAGATTGGCTGTACTGTTGGCCACCTCCTTGGCTGACTGTACAAACTGGCGC
TTGGCAGTGGGATTGGCAGTCCTAGCGGAAGCCAGGCGACAGCTGTTACACAATGCAGATGTGTGTTTGG
CTACAATAGTGGCTGCAGATAACACCTGGGCCTGGGTACAGCCAGGCTCCCCCAGACTCTGACAGGCCAT
CTGAATTGCCTGGTTTGCACGGGCAAACTGTGTGGGTTCCACCAGTCCTTGCTGTCCAGCTTGGCTGTTG
GGGTCAGAGACACCAACTAGATATGCTGCCTGTGCGGCTGCCTCCGTGAAGCCACAGAGAGCCTTGGAGG
CTGTGGCAATGGCATCTCCAAACTCCGGCAGATTTCCATTCTTGGCATTTTGGGAGATGCCAGTCATGGC
CTCACCTAGGACCTTGGAGTTCTCCATGACACTGTCCAAGCAACCGAAGTAGGACATGTCGTTGATGGGC
TGGACTGGATTCTCCAGGAGTTCTCGGACTGTCTCTAGCTGCCGAAGTGCATTGTCACACTCCTTCTGGC
CAGGTGCCTGCTGGGTGCACATGGTGATGAGCTGGTTGATGCTGTCCGTCACTGCCCGGGCAGCCGCAGC
CAGCTGACTCTTGAGGTTGGGAGAAGCAGGGTCTGTGGACAAGGCCTTAGCGGCAAGGAGAAGTTTGCTT
GAAGACATGGATATGCCCTTCAGGTTGGACACCACCTGGGCTCGGTCCTCCTGGCTCGGGGCCTGTCCGG
CCATCTCCACACCAGCTTCCAGGAAGGTGCTGAAGTCCTGTCCAAATCGGCCGGAGGCCCGAGCCAGGTC
CTGAGGAGTTCCTCGGGAGGCTTGCACCAGTTCTGTGGCGGCCTGATTTAACCCAGCTGCAGCTTCATTC
AATCGGCTCTGTGCTTCTTGAAATGTCCCCGTGCTTGGAGGAAGCAAGTCACTCAGGAGTCGCTTGCTGG
CATCTCCAACGGCTCGTAGGGCATTATCCACGTCTCTTTGGCCAGGCAGGCAGCTGACACAGCGGTTCAG
GGCTTGGGTCACTGCTTTAGCTACCTGAGCAAGCCTTTGCTGGCTTTCTGGGTCCCCTGGGTGTCCAGAT
GCTTTTTTTGCCTCTTCAATGAGGCTGCTGGCCTTGTCCAGAACGTCGCTGGCTGTGTCAAGCACAATGG
CCTGCACTGCAGGATCTGATGTCAGCGCAGCCACACCCCGCGCAGCCTGGGCTAGTGACCTTAGTCCACC
AGCTACATCCCGAGCTGCAATACCTGCATAGTTCTCGTTGCCCTGGGCAATCTCCCCCAGCAGCTTGGCG
ATGGCAGAGCTCACCGCTTTGGTGCTGTTGCCAAGATCTTGGGTACACTTCTCCATTGTTTCCCCAGGTA
AGGGCTTAAGCTTGCCATCTCGAGCTGCTGCTTTTATTTCCTGTAGGTCTTTCTCTAGATTTTGTACAAC
ACTCAGTGCAGAATCCATCTCCAAAGGTCCACATGCCTCCTGAGCCTTCTGAGCAGCAGTGCGCAGCTCG
GCCAGGGCAGTGCCTAGGTTCTTTGCGCACTGACTCAGCTGCATCGCTGAAGCCTGGTCCTGAATTGTTG
GCACTGAGGCTTTTGCCGCTGCCACCATCTTCCCACCTGGCTGCAGGAAGCTCTGGCTGGCAGCAATGAG
GGCGAGCTGAGCACTAGGGCTGTCAGGCTGAGCTTGACTTCCTCGGACACCCTGCACCAGCAACGGAATC
TGCTCTGCCACGGCCTTACAGCTCTGCACCAGTAGGGGCTGGGGGCCCGCAGAGGCCTTGGGGGCAGAGG
CTGCATGTTGGGCTGCAGCAATGGTCTGTGTTGCAGAGGCTGCAGCTTGCTTGGCTGCATGCTCCAGGCG
CTGCACCAACTTCTTCTTGATGGCGTTCTGCGCAGCTGCATTGGTGGCCATGCGAAGCCCCTCAGCTGCT
TCACGCAGTCGCTGCTGCTGTTCCTCACTGTCAGGGTGGGCGGCTGCTCCCTTGGCCGCCTCCACCATCT
TGGCGGTGGCATCAGCGAGGATCTTGGCAGCACTCAGGAGCTTTCTAGAGTTCTCCAGATCACTCTCCCC
CTCAGCATCGGCCTTGATAGCATTGACCAGGTCTGAGGTGGCTTGGGCCAGGATGCGGGCCTGGCGCACC
ATCTCCCCAGCATCACCCATGGAGCTGAAGATGTTTTCAGTGACGGTGAGGATGGTATCAGTGGCTTGGT
CATACCGACCGGCAGGCCCAGCTCCGGTGGCGTGGGCCTTCACGTGCTGCAGCAGCTCATTGAGGGCCTG
GGTGACAGCCGTGGCTGCTGCTCCTACCCCTCGAAGCAGCTGTCCATCTTCTGTAGCTGCTTGCGAGGCA
GACACACAGCCCTCCACAGCTTTGGCCACCAGTCGCCCAGCCTCGACTAGCTGTTCTTGGCACACAGGTG
AGCTGATTGTAGGTGCTACCACCTTGGTACAGGCCACCAGCTGGGAAGTGGACAGAGCACATTGCGTAGC
TGCAGCAATCACTTGGGTCTGAAGCCCGGAATCCTCTGTGCGCTGGGCCACACTCTTGGCCTTGAGGACC
AGGGCGGCTGCAGCACTTGCCACTGCGTTTGCTAGCTGCATTAGAACATCCTGGAAGTGGGGGTCAGTGT
CACTTTCCCCAATTTGCTGCAACAGCTCCCCACTGGCCTGGCCCACGTTCCCGGCTGCCTGCAGCAGGTT
CTGACGAGGCTCAGCGCTGGCGGGCTGAGCACTGCGAAGCAGTTCCGACACAGCCCCTGCAAGGCCCTTT
GCTGCTTGCAGAAGGGGCCGGCCATTGCCGCCTTCATCCTCCAGCAGGGCAGCCAATAGCTTCACCCCAC
GGGACATCTCCGTCAGGTTGGAAGAGATGGTGGTGACTGCACAGCCCACTGCTGTATAGTCTGTCTCTGC
AGGATCTCCTGCTGTCAGGTTTACCACAGAGGCAGTGCCAGCTGTGATGGCATCTACCTGGGAGTGGATC
TCATGCTTTGATTCATCCATCTTGTTCTTACGCCAAGCTTTGGAGGCAGCATCCTGGCCAAGAGGGGGTA
GAGTCTCAAAGTCATCCAGAGTGGCCTGGGCAGCCTGCACAGCCTGCATGCTGGAGTTAATGGTTCCAGT
GAGCGCCTGCTGGGCTGAAGTCAGAGGTGGCATGTGTCCTCGGTGCATCTGGCCACTGGTGATCTGCTGC
TGGGCAGGTGGCATGCTCCCCACCTGGAAATTCTCAGGACCAGAGGCTCCAGAGCGCATGATGGCTGGCA
GAGCCACAGAGCCGTGCTCCACTTTCCCCACTCGGTTGTACTGCTGCTGAAGGACTGTTGACTTTTTGGG
AGACACTGAGTCCTCCAACATAGTAGACTCTTCATCTCCCTCCAGCCCAAAATGGTCCTTGCTTTTTTTC
TTCTTAAGGATGATATCTATGTAGCCAGCAATGAGCTGTGCGATCTGCTCGCCTTCTGTCGTCTGTACTG
AGTAGTAGCCATCCTGATAGTCTCCAAAGTCCAGAGTAAAGCTCTTGGGAGAGGCAGCCCAGCGTTTGAT
GTTGGTGAGGCTCCATTCCTGAATCACCTCCTTGGTCTTCTCATCCACACGCATCACACACTCCTTAGTG
ATGCCCAACAGCCTGGGCACCAGTTTATTCTTCCCCTTCATCTTTTCCTTGACTAGGAAGAAGGAGACAC
CGTAAGTCTTGAGGGAACGGGCCAGCTTCACGTAGCGTACCTTGGCCTCAATTTCACTCATCTGCCCACA
ATTCTTGTGTGCCTGAAAGATCTTACGCTCTCCCTTCTGCTTCACATACTCCTTGGGCAGGAAGTCCTTC
AGGTCAAGGAAGCCAGCCTTGTGCTTCTGTTCATTGTGAGGTCCAAACTGGATCTGGCACTGGAAGCCTG
CAAATTCACAGGCCTTGTCAAAGGAGACAGGATGGGAGCCATTCAGGATGTCATCTCGTGCCTGCACATA
GAGAAGGTTCAGCTGTACAGGGTCTCGGGAATCCACATTCTGGTCTGAGTAGAAGAACTTTCTCCGCAGC
AGCAACGTCTCATGCTCTTCCACTCCCTGTTCCCTCAGTGTCCGCCCATGGTCCAGCCAGTTCAACTCAT
CGTCTGTGTGCAACTTCTGCTTTAGCTTCTCCATCTTCTTTTCATCTCGCAGTAGGGTCTTGTCTTTTCT
CAGGGTCCCTGTCCCCTCATCTTTCTTTTCTTCCATCAGCTCTCGAACCAGTGAATACTCATCATGGTTG
GTGATACCAATTCGGGCACAAATGGTCATGAGCATGTCTGTGACGGTCTTGGAGTCATCCACCATGATAG
TCTTCACCGTTCCGTCTAACATCCGGATCTTCAGGGGTCTCTGCTTTTTTCTGTACTCCATGGTGTCCCC
ATTTCGGAGCATGTAGTAGTCCAAAGCTTTCCCAGCCTCTAGCCAGATGCCTTTTTTGGGGTCATCATCT
GACAGAAAGAGCCCAAAGTCGTTGGGAGGGCCAGCCAGGGCCTCTGGGATCCGCTCACGAATCATGCGGC
AGGCGTCGTACACCATGGTAGATGGCTCAAATTGCATCGTCTTCACCACATTCCCAATGCTAATCTTCAG
CGAAAGCGCAACCATGGTGGAGCCTGCTTTTTTGTACAAACTTGTTGATATCTGCAGAATTCCACCACAC
TGGACTAGTGGATCCGAGCTCGGTACCAAGCTTAAGTTTAAACGCTAGAGTCCGGAGGCTGGATCGGTCC
CGGTGTCTTCTATGGAGGTCAAAACAGCGTGGATGGCGTCTCCAGGCGATCTGACGGTTCACTAAACGAG
CTCGTCGACGATCTCTATCACTGATAGGGAGATCTCTATCACTGATAGGGAGAGCTCTGCTTATATAGAC
CTCCCACCGTACACGCCTACCGCCCATTTGCGTCAATGGGGCGGAGTTGTTACGACATTTTGGAAAGTCC
CGTTGATTTTGGTGCCAAAACAAACTCCCATTGACGTCAATGGGGTGGAGACTTGGAAATCCCCGTGAGT
CAAACCGCTATCCACGCCCATTGATGTACTGCCAAAACCGCATCACCATGGTAATAGCGATGACTAATAC
GTAGATGTACTGCCAAGTAGGAAAGTCCCATAAGGTCATGTACTGGGCATAATGCCAGGCGGGCCATTTA
CCGTCATTGACGTCAATAGGGGGCGTACTTGGCATATGATACACTTGATGTACTGCCAAGTGGGCAGTTT
ACCGTAAATACTCCACCCATTGACGTCAATGGAAAGTCCCTATTGGCGTTACTATGGGAACATACGTCAT
TATTGACGTCAATGGGCGGGGGTCGTTGGGCGGTCAGCCAGGCGGGCCATTTACCGTAAGTTATGTAACG
CGGAACTCCATATATGGGCTATGAACTAATGACCCCGTAATTGATTACTATTAATAACTAGTCAATAATC
AATGTCAACGCGTATATCTGGCCCGTACATCGCGAAGCAGCGCAAAACGCCTAACCCTAAGCAGATTCTT
CATGCAATTGTCGGTCAAGCCTTGCCTTGTTGTAGCTTAAATTTTGCTCGCGCACTACTCAGCGACCTCC
AACACACAAGCAGGGAGCAGATACTGGCTTAACTATGCGGCATCAGAGCAGATTGTACTGAGAGTGCACC
ATAGGGGATCGGGAGATCTCCCGATCCGTCGACGTCAGGTGGCACTTTTCGGGGAAATGTGCGCGGAACC
CCTATTTGTTTATTTTTCTAAATACATTCAAATATGTATCCGCTCATGAGACAATAACCCTGATAAATGC
TTCAATAATATTGAAAAAGGAAGAGTATGAGTATTCAACATTTCCGTGTCGCCCTTATTCCCTTTTTTGC
GGCATTTTGCCTTCCTGTTTTTGCTCACCCAGAAACGCTGGTGAAAGTAAAAGATGCTGAAGATCAGTTG
GGTGCACGAGTGGGTTACATCGAACTGGATCTCAACAGCGGTAAGATCCTTGAGAGTTTTCGCCCCGAAG
AACGTTTTCCAATGATGAGCACTTTTAAAGTTCTGCTATGTGGCGCGGTATTATCCCGTATTGACGCCGG
GCAAGAGCAACTCGGTCGCCGCATACACTATTCTCAGAATGACTTGGTTGAGTACTCACCAGTCACAGAA
AAGCATCTTACGGATGGCATGACAGTAAGAGAATTATGCAGTGCTGCCATAACCATGAGTGATAACACTG
CGGCCAACTTACTTCTGACAACGATCGGAGGACCGAAGGAGCTAACCGCTTTTTTGCACAACATGGGGGA
TCATGTAACTCGCCTTGATCGTTGGGAACCGGAGCTGAATGAAGCCATACCAAACGACGAGCGTGACACC
ACGATGCCTGTAGCAATGGCAACAACGTTGCGCAAACTATTAACTGGCGAACTACTTACTCTAGCTTCCC
GGCAACAATTAATAGACTGGATGGAGGCGGATAAAGTTGCAGGACCACTTCTGCGCTCGGCCCTTCCGGC
TGGCTGGTTTATTGCTGATAAATCTGGAGCCGGTGAGCGTGGGTCTCGCGGTATCATTGCAGCACTGGGG
CCAGATGGTAAGCCCTCCCGTATCGTAGTTATCTACACGACGGGGAGTCAGGCAACTATGGATGAACGAA
ATAGACAGATCGCTGAGATAGGTGCCTCACTGATTAAGCATTGGTAACTGTCAGACCAAGTTTACTCATA
TATACTTTAGATTGATTTAAAACTTCATTTTTAATTTAAAAGGATCTAGGTGAAGATCCTTTTTGATAAT
CTCATGACCAAAATCCCTTAACGTGAGTTTTCGTTCCACTGAGCGTCAGACCCCGTAGAAAAGATCAAAG
GATCTTCTTGAGATCCTTTTTTTCTGCGCGTAATCTGCTGCTTGCAAACAAAAAAACCACCGCTACCAGC
GGTGGTTTGTTTGCCGGATCAAGAGCTACCAACTCTTTTTCCGAAGGTAACTGGCTTCAGCAGAGCGCAG
ATACCAAATACTGTTCTTCTAGTGTAGCCGTAGTTAGGCCACCACTTCAAGAACTCTGTAGCACCGCCTA
CATACCTCGCTCTGCTAATCCTGTTACCAGTGGCTGCTGCCAGTGGCGATAAGTCGTGTCTTACCGGGTT
GGACTCAAGACGATAGTTACCGGATAAGGCGCAGCGGTCGGGCTGAACGGGGGGTTCGTGCACACAGCCC
AGCTTGGAGCGAACGACCTACACCGAACTGAGATACCTACAGCGTGAGCTATGAGAAAGCGCCACGCTTC
CCGAAGGGAGAAAGGCGGACAGGTATCCGGTAAGCGGCAGGGTCGGAACAGGAGAGCGCACGAGGGAGCT
TCCAGGGGGAAACGCCTGGTATCTTTATAGTCCTGTCGGGTTTCGCCACCTCTGACTTGAGCGTCGATTT
TTGTGATGCTCGTCAGGGGGGCGGAGCCTATGGAAAAACGCCAGCAACGCGGCCTTTTTACGGTTCCTGG
CCTTTTGCTGGCCTTTTGCTCACATGTTCTTTCCTGCGTTATCCCCTGATTCTGTGGATAACCGTATTAC
CGCCTTTGAGTGAGCTGATACCGCTCGCCGCAGCCGAACGACCGAGCGCAGCGAGTCAGTGAGCGAGGAA
GCGGAAGAGCGCCCAATACGCAAAC
